Addgene plasmid #210323: pEGFP-N1-Tspan4
Purpose: Expresses Tetraspanin-4 (TSPAN4) as migrasome marker
Depositing lab: Li Yu. Depositing organization: Tsinghua University. Publication: Discovery of the migrasome, an organelle mediating release of cytoplasmic contents during cell migration. Ma L, Li Y, Peng J, Wu D, Zhao X, Cui Y, Chen L, Yan X, Du Y, Yu L. Cell Res. 2015 Jan;25(1):24-38. doi: 10.1038/cr.2014.135. Epub 2014 Oct 24. PubMed 25342562.
Backbone
  Vector backbone: pEGFP-N1
  Vector type: Mammalian Expression
Growth in bacteria
  Bacterial resistance: Kanamycin, 50 μg/mL
  Growth temperature: 37°C
  Growth strain: DH5alpha
  Copy number: High Copy
Gene/Insert
  Gene/Insert name: Tetraspanin 4
  Species: M. musculus (mouse)
  Entrez Gene: Tspan4 (a.k.a. Tm4sf7)
  Tag / fusion protein: GFP (N terminal on backbone)
  Cloning method: Restriction Enzyme; 5′ cloning site EcoR1 (unknown if destroyed); 3′ cloning site Sal1 (unknown if destroyed)
  Sequencing primers: 5′ unknown
Terms and licenses: Academic/Nonprofit Terms; Industry Terms: Not Available to Industry
How to cite: pEGFP-N1-Tspan4 was a gift from Li Yu (Addgene plasmid # 210323 ; http://n2t.net/addgene:210323 ; RRID:Addgene_210323)
