[The description below was written by a language model from this plasmid's Addgene catalogue record and pLannotate feature annotations shown in this document.]
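Description:
pEGFP-N1-Tspan4 is a mammalian expression plasmid built on the pEGFP-N1 backbone that produces mouse Tetraspanin-4 (Tspan4, also known as Tm4sf7) fused to EGFP. The sequenced record is 5,411 nt. Transcription is driven by the human cytomegalovirus immediate-early enhancer and promoter, followed by a remnant of the multiple cloning site, the Tspan4 coding sequence, and then the mammalian codon-optimized EGFP coding sequence, with an SV40 polyadenylation signal terminating the transcript. The insert was cloned by restriction enzymes between EcoRI and SalI sites. The catalogue entry lists the GFP tag as N-terminal on the backbone, but the feature table places EGFP downstream of Tspan4, which is the usual arrangement for N1-type vectors and implies that GFP sits at the C-terminus of the tetraspanin.

For propagation in bacteria the plasmid carries a high-copy ColE1/pUC-type origin and is selected with kanamycin. The Tn5 NeoR/KanR aminoglycoside phosphotransferase gene sits behind both a bacterial bla promoter and the SV40 enhancer/early promoter and ends with an HSV TK polyadenylation signal, so the same marker can give G418 resistance in mammalian cells for stable line selection. An f1 origin is also present, allowing single-stranded DNA production. The short fragments annotated as large T antigen, ble and bGH poly(A) appear to be backbone remnants rather than functional elements.

The stated purpose is to express TSPAN4 as a fluorescent marker of migrasomes, the vesicular organelles formed on retraction fibres of migrating cells, allowing them to be visualised in transfected cells by fluorescence microscopy.
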