Features (pLannotate 1.2.2; 15 found; start..end, strand, type, name):
     61..364     +  enhancer       CMV enhancer: human cytomegalovirus immediate early enhancer
    365..568     +  promoter       CMV promoter: human cytomegalovirus (CMV) immediate early promoter
    591..618     +  misc_feature   MCS (fragment): multiple cloning site
    622..1335    +  CDS            Tspan4: TSN4_MOUSE - Also known as Tm4sf7. Experimental evidence at protein level: Swiss-Prot protein existence level 1. From Mus musculus (Mouse).
   1357..2076    +  CDS            EGFP: the original enhanced GFP (Yang et al., 1996) mammalian codon-optimized
   2093..2176    +  CDS            large T antigen (fragment): large T antigen from SV40 (simian virus 40)
   2199..2320    +  polyA_signal   SV40 poly(A) signal: SV40 polyadenylation signal
   2354..2782    -  rep_origin     f1 ori (sequence partly withheld): f1 bacteriophage origin of replication; arrow indicates direction of (+) strand synthesis
   2809..2913    +  promoter       AmpR promoter: bla
   2915..3272    +  promoter       SV40 promoter: SV40 enhancer and early promoter
   3307..4101    +  CDS            NeoR/KanR: aminoglycoside phosphotransferase from Tn5; aph(3')-II (or nptII); confers resistance to neomycin, kanamycin, and G418 (Geneticin®)
   4122..4274    +  CDS            ble (fragment): BLE_KLEPN - Experimental evidence at protein level: Swiss-Prot protein existence level 1. Binding protein with a strong affinity to the bleomycin family of antibiotics. Binds to CL990; an antimitotic-antibiotic compound. From Klebsiella pneumoniae.
   4333..4380    +  polyA_signal   HSV TK poly(A) signal: herpes simplex virus thymidine kinase polyadenylation signal (Cole and Stacy, 1985)
   4471..4487    -  polyA_signal   bGH poly(A) signal (fragment): bovine growth hormone polyadenylation signal
   4709..5297    +  rep_origin     ori: high-copy-number ColE1/pMB1/pBR322/pUC origin of replication
>Addgene plasmid #210323 | pEGFP-N1-Tspan4 | addgene full sequence | sequence record 418287 | Addgene NGS Result
TAGTTATTAATAGTAATCAATTACGGGGTCATTAGTTCATAGCCCATATATGGAGTTCCGCGTTACATAA
CTTACGGTAAATGGCCCGCCTGGCTGACCGCCCAACGACCCCCGCCCATTGACGTCAATAATGACGTATG
TTCCCATAGTAACGCCAATAGGGACTTTCCATTGACGTCAATGGGTGGAGTATTTACGGTAAACTGCCCA
CTTGGCAGTACATCAAGTGTATCATATGCCAAGTACGCCCCCTATTGACGTCAATGACGGTAAATGGCCC
GCCTGGCATTATGCCCAGTACATGACCTTATGGGACTTTCCTACTTGGCAGTACATCTACGTATTAGTCA
TCGCTATTACCATGGTGATGCGGTTTTGGCAGTACATCAATGGGCGTGGATAGCGGTTTGACTCACGGGG
ATTTCCAAGTCTCCACCCCATTGACGTCAATGGGAGTTTGTTTTGGCACCAAAATCAACGGGACTTTCCA
AAATGTCGTAACAACTCCGCCCCATTGACGCAAATGGGCGGTAGGCGTGTACGGTGGGAGGTCTATATAA
GCAGAGCTGGTTTAGTGAACCGTCAGATCCGCTAGCGCTACCGGACTCAGATCTCGAGACCATGGCGCGC
GGCTGCCTCCAGGGCGTCAAGTACCTCATGTTCGCCTTCAACCTGCTCTTCTGGCTGGGTGGCTGTGGTG
TCCTGGGTGTTGGCATCTGGTTGGCTGCCACACAGGGAAACTTTGCCACCTTATCATCCTCATTTCCATC
CTTGTCGGCTGCCAACCTGCTCATCGTCACCGGGACCTTCGTCATGGCCATCGGCTTCGTGGGCTGCATT
GGGGCCCTCAAGGAGAACAAGTGCCTACTGCTCACTTTCTTTGTGCTGCTGCTGCTAGTGTTCCTGCTGG
AAGCCACCATTGCTGTGCTCTTCTTTGCCTACAGTGACAAGATTGACAGTTATGCCCAACAAGACCTGAA
GAAGGGCCTGCATCTGTATGGCACACAGGGCAACGTGGGCCTCACCAATGCCTGGAGCATCATCCAGACT
GATTTCCGATGCTGTGGAGTTTCCAATTACACTGATTGGTTTGAGGTATACAATGCCACTCGTGTGCCTG
ACTCCTGCTGTCTGGAGTTCAGTGATAGCTGTGGGTTACATGAACCTGGTACCTGGTGGAAGTCGCCCTG
TTATGAGACAGTGAAGGCCTGGCTCCAGGAGAACCTGCTAGCTGTGGGCATCTTTGGACTGTGCACGGCA
CTGGTGCAGATTCTGGGCCTCACCTTCGCTATGACCATGTACTGCCAGGTGGTAAAGGCGGACACCTACT
GTGCACGGGATCCACCGGTCGCCACCATGGTGAGCAAGGGCGAGGAGCTGTTCACCGGGGTGGTGCCCAT
CCTGGTCGAGCTGGACGGCGACGTAAACGGCCACAAGTTCAGCGTGTCCGGCGAGGGCGAGGGCGATGCC
ACCTACGGCAAGCTGACCCTGAAGTTCATCTGCACCACCGGCAAGCTGCCCGTGCCCTGGCCCACCCTCG
TGACCACCCTGACCTACGGCGTGCAGTGCTTCAGCCGCTACCCCGACCACATGAAGCAGCACGACTTCTT
CAAGTCCGCCATGCCCGAAGGCTACGTCCAGGAGCGCACCATCTTCTTCAAGGACGACGGCAACTACAAG
ACCCGCGCCGAGGTGAAGTTCGAGGGCGACACCCTGGTGAACCGCATCGAGCTGAAGGGCATCGACTTCA
AGGAGGACGGCAACATCCTGGGGCACAAGCTGGAGTACAACTACAACAGCCACAACGTCTATATCATGGC
CGACAAGCAGAAGAACGGCATCAAGGTGAACTTCAAGATCCGCCACAACATCGAGGACGGCAGCGTGCAG
CTCGCCGACCACTACCAGCAGAACACCCCCATCGGCGACGGCCCCGTGCTGCTGCCCGACAACCACTACC
TGAGCACCCAGTCCGCCCTGAGCAAAGACCCCAACGAGAAGCGCGATCACATGGTCCTGCTGGAGTTCGT
GACCGCCGCCGGGATCACTCTCGGCATGGACGAGCTGTACAAGTAAAGCGGCCGCGACTCTAGATCATAA
TCAGCCATACCACATTTGTAGAGGTTTTACTTGCTTTAAAAAACCTCCCACACCTCCCCCTGAACCTGAA
ACATAAAATGAATGCAATTGTTGTTGTTAACTTGTTTATTGCAGCTTATAATGGTTACAAATAAAGCAAT
AGCATCACAAATTTCACAAATAAAGCATTTTTTTCACTGCATTCTAGTTGTGGTTTGTCCAAACTCATCA
ATGTATCTTAAGGCGTAAATTGTAAGCGTTAATATTTTGTTAAAATTCGCGTTAAATTTTTGTTAAATCA
GCTCATTTTTTAACCAATAGGCCGAAATCGGCAAAATCCCTTATAAATCAAAAGAATAGACCGAGATAGG
GT
[37 nt withheld, positions 2453-2489]
AAAGAACGTGGACTCCAACGTCAAAGG
[49 nt withheld, positions 2517-2565]
T
[91 nt withheld, positions 2567-2657]
G
[124 nt withheld, positions 2659-2782]
CAGGTGGCACTTTTCGGGGAAATGTGCGCGGAACCCCTATTTGTTTATTTTTCTAAATACATTCAAATAT
GTATCCGCTCATGAGACAATAACCCTGATAAATGCTTCAATAATATTGAAAAAGGAAGAGTCCTGAGGCG
GAAAGAACCAGCTGTGGAATGTGTGTCAGTTAGGGTGTGGAAAGTCCCCAGGCTCCCCAGCAGGCAGAAG
TATGCAAAGCATGCATCTCAATTAGTCAGCAACCAGGTGTGGAAAGTCCCCAGGCTCCCCAGCAGGCAGA
AGTATGCAAAGCATGCATCTCAATTAGTCAGCAACCATAGTCCCGCCCCTAACTCCGCCCATCCCGCCCC
TAACTCCGCCCAGTTCCGCCCATTCTCCGCCCCATGGCTGACTAATTTTTTTTATTTATGCAGAGGCCGA
GGCCGCCTCGGCCTCTGAGCTATTCCAGAAGTAGTGAGGAGGCTTTTTTGGAGGCCTAGGCTTTTGCAAA
GATCGATCAAGAGACAGGATGAGGATCGTTTCGCATGATTGAACAAGATGGATTGCACGCAGGTTCTCCG
GCCGCTTGGGTGGAGAGGCTATTCGGCTATGACTGGGCACAACAGACAATCGGCTGCTCTGATGCCGCCG
TGTTCCGGCTGTCAGCGCAGGGGCGCCCGGTTCTTTTTGTCAAGACCGACCTGTCCGGTGCCCTGAATGA
ACTGCAAGACGAGGCAGCGCGGCTATCGTGGCTGGCCACGACGGGCGTTCCTTGCGCAGCTGTGCTCGAC
GTTGTCACTGAAGCGGGAAGGGACTGGCTGCTATTGGGCGAAGTGCCGGGGCAGGATCTCCTGTCATCTC
ACCTTGCTCCTGCCGAGAAAGTATCCATCATGGCTGATGCAATGCGGCGGCTGCATACGCTTGATCCGGC
TACCTGCCCATTCGACCACCAAGCGAAACATCGCATCGAGCGAGCACGTACTCGGATGGAAGCCGGTCTT
GTCGATCAGGATGATCTGGACGAAGAGCATCAGGGGCTCGCGCCAGCCGAACTGTTCGCCAGGCTCAAGG
CGAGCATGCCCGACGGCGAGGATCTCGTCGTGACCCATGGCGATGCCTGCTTGCCGAATATCATGGTGGA
AAATGGCCGCTTTTCTGGATTCATCGACTGTGGCCGGCTGGGTGTGGCGGACCGCTATCAGGACATAGCG
TTGGCTACCCGTGATATTGCTGAAGAGCTTGGCGGCGAATGGGCTGACCGCTTCCTCGTGCTTTACGGTA
TCGCCGCTCCCGATTCGCAGCGCATCGCCTTCTATCGCCTTCTTGACGAGTTCTTCTGAGCGGGACTCTG
GGGTTCGAAATGACCGACCAAGCGACGCCCAACCTGCCATCACGAGATTTCGATTCCACCGCCGCCTTCT
ATGAAAGGTTGGGCTTCGGAATCGTTTTCCGGGACGCCGGCTGGATGATCCTCCAGCGCGGGGATCTCAT
GCTGGAGTTCTTCGCCCACCCTAGGGGGAGGCTAACTGAAACACGGAAGGAGACAATACCGGAAGGAACC
CGCGCTATGACGGCAATAAAAAGACAGAATAAAACGCACGGTGTTGGGTCGTTTGTTCATAAACGCGGGG
TTCGGTCCCAGGGCTGGCACTCTGTCGATACCCCACCGAGACCCCATTGGGGCCAATACGCCCGCGTTTC
TTCCTTTTCCCCACCCCACCCCCCAAGTTCGGGTGAAGGCCCAGGGCTCGCAGCCAACGTCGGGGCGGCA
GGCCCTGCCATAGCCTCAGGTTACTCATATATACTTTAGATTGATTTAAAACTTCATTTTTAATTTAAAA
GGATCTAGGTGAAGATCCTTTTTGATAATCTCATGACCAAAATCCCTTAACGTGAGTTTTCGTTCCACTG
AGCGTCAGACCCCGTAGAAAAGATCAAAGGATCTTCTTGAGATCCTTTTTTTCTGCGCGTAATCTGCTGC
TTGCAAACAAAAAAACCACCGCTACCAGCGGTGGTTTGTTTGCCGGATCAAGAGCTACCAACTCTTTTTC
CGAAGGTAACTGGCTTCAGCAGAGCGCAGATACCAAATACTGTTCTTCTAGTGTAGCCGTAGTTAGGCCA
CCACTTCAAGAACTCTGTAGCACCGCCTACATACCTCGCTCTGCTAATCCTGTTACCAGTGGCTGCTGCC
AGTGGCGATAAGTCGTGTCTTACCGGGTTGGACTCAAGACGATAGTTACCGGATAAGGCGCAGCGGTCGG
GCTGAACGGGGGGTTCGTGCACACAGCCCAGCTTGGAGCGAACGACCTACACCGAACTGAGATACCTACA
GCGTGAGCTATGAGAAAGCGCCACGCTTCCCGAAGGGAGAAAGGCGGACAGGTATCCGGTAAGCGGCAGG
GTCGGAACAGGAGAGCGCACGAGGGAGCTTCCAGGGGGAAACGCCTGGTATCTTTATAGTCCTGTCGGGT
TTCGCCACCTCTGACTTGAGCGTCGATTTTTGTGATGCTCGTCAGGGGGGCGGAGCCTATGGAAAAACGC
CAGCAACGCGGCCTTTTTACGGTTCCTGGCCTTTTGCTGGCCTTTTGCTCACATGTTCTTTCCTGCGTTA
TCCCCTGATTCTGTGGATAACCGTATTACCGCCATGCAT
